>Addgene plasmid #1408 | pEYFP-C1-p85beta | addgene partial sequence | sequence record 16451 | EGFP-C 5'-CATGGTCCTGCTGGAGTTCGTG-3'
AGCTGTACAAGTCCGGACTCAGATCTCGAGCTCAAGCTTCGAATTCCATGGCAGGAGCCGAGGGCTTCCA
GTACAGGGCTGTGTACCCATTCCGCCGGGAGCGGCCTGAAGACCTGGAGCTGCTCCCTGGGGACCTCCTG
GTGGTGAGCCGGGTGGCCCTACAGGCACTTGGTGTGGCTGATGGAGGAGAGCGCTGCCCACACAATGTGG
GCTGGATGCCTGGCTTCAACGAGCGCACCCGACAGCGAGGGGACTTCCCCGGGACATACGTGGAGTTCCT
AGGACCCGTGGCTCTGGCTCGACCAGGCCCTCGCCCACGGGGGCCCCGTCCGTTGCCCGCCAGGCCCTTG
GATGGATCTTCTGAGTCAGGCCACATACTCCCAGACCTGGCAGAGCAGTTCTCCCCACCTGACCCTGCTC
CCCCGATTCTGGTGAAGCTGGTGGAAGCCATTGAGCAAGCAGAGCTGGACAGTGAATGCTACAGTAAGCC
GGAGCTGCCCTCAACACGGACAGACTGGTCCCTGAGTGACTTGTAGCAGTGGGACCGCACCGCCTTTTAT
GATGCTGTTAAGGGCTTCCTGCTGGCGTTGCCTGCAGCTGTGGTGACCCC
