[The description below was written by a language model from this plasmid's Addgene catalogue record.]
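Description:
pEYFP-C1-p85beta is a mammalian expression plasmid built on the pEYFP-C1 backbone (about 4.7 kb without insert) that carries the mouse Pik3r2 coding sequence, encoding the p85beta regulatory subunit of phosphoinositide 3-kinase. The insert, roughly 2.2 kb, was placed by restriction cloning between the EcoRI and SacII sites of the multiple cloning site, both of which remain intact. Because the polylinker in this backbone lies downstream of the fluorescent protein coding region, the product is a fusion in which enhanced yellow fluorescent protein (eYFP) sits at the N terminus of p85beta. The plasmid is propagated in E. coli under kanamycin selection; its copy number is listed as unknown.

The record gives no feature table and does not explicitly name the promoter, origin of replication or polyadenylation signal. The listed sequencing primers point to an EGFP-family coding region upstream of the insert and an SV40 polyadenylation signal downstream. Vectors of the pEYFP-C1 type generally drive the fusion from the CMV immediate-early promoter and carry a kanamycin/neomycin resistance cassette that can also support G418 selection in mammalian cells, but these details are not confirmed here.

The record does not state a specific purpose. A construct of this design is suited to transient or stable expression of fluorescently tagged p85beta in mammalian cells, for example to follow the subcellular localisation and redistribution of the PI3K regulatory subunit by live or fixed-cell microscopy, or to detect or isolate the fusion through the YFP moiety in studies of PI3K signalling.
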