Addgene plasmid #1408: pEYFP-C1-p85beta
Depositing lab: Lewis Cantley. Depositing organization: Beth Israel Deaconess Medical Center.
Backbone
  Vector backbone: pEYFP-C1
  Backbone size w/o insert (bp): 4700
  Vector type: Mammalian Expression
Growth in bacteria
  Bacterial resistance: Kanamycin, 50 μg/mL
  Growth temperature: 37°C
  Growth strain: DH5alpha
  Copy number: Unknown
Gene/Insert
  Gene/Insert name: PI3K regulatory subunit p85beta (alt names: p85 beta; Pik3r2)
  Species: M. musculus (mouse)
  Insert size (bp): 2200
  Entrez Gene: Pik3r2 (a.k.a. p85beta)
  Tag / fusion protein: eYFP (N terminal on backbone)
  Cloning method: Restriction Enzyme; 5′ cloning site EcoRI (not destroyed); 3′ cloning site SacII (not destroyed)
  Sequencing primers: 5′ EGFP-C; 3′ SV40pA-R
Terms and licenses: Academic/Nonprofit Terms; Industry Terms: Not Available to Industry
Depositor comments: Cantley lab recommends growth at room temperature.
How to cite: pEYFP-C1-p85beta was a gift from Lewis Cantley (Addgene plasmid # 1408 ; http://n2t.net/addgene:1408 ; RRID:Addgene_1408)
